>Addgene plasmid #228646 | MERS-CoV Mpro strain HCoV-EMC 3CL protease domain | addgene full sequence | sequence record 464108 | Addgene NGS Result
GATCTCGATCCCGCGAAATTAATACGACTCACTATAGGGGAATTGTGAGCGGATAACAATTCCCCTCTAG
AAATAATTTTGTTTAACTTTAAGAAGGAGATATACATATGCACCACCATCATCACCATGGCTCAGGAGAT
CAGGAAGCGAAACCTTCGACCGAGGACCTGGGCGACAAGAAAGAAGGGGAGTATATTAAGTTAAAGGTGA
TCGGCCAGGACTCAAGCGAGATCCACTTCAAAGTCAAAATGACCACGCACCTCAAGAAGTTGAAGGAGAG
TTACTGTCAACGGCAAGGGGTTCCTATGAACTCGCTTCGCTTCCTGTTCGAGGGCCAGCGAATTGCGGAC
AACCACACACCTAAGGAACTTGGTATGGAAGAGGAAGACTTCATTGAGGTGTACCAGGAGCAGACAGGCG
GC
[918 nt withheld, positions 423-1340]
TAATGACTCGAGCACCCGTCGACAAGCTTGCGGCCGCACTCGAGCACCACCACCACCACCACTGAGATCC
GGCTGCTAACAAAGCCCGAAAGGAAGCTGAGTTGGCTGCTGCCACCGCTGAGCAATAACTAGCATAACCC
CTTGGGGCCTCTAAACGGGTCTTGAGGGGTTTTTTGCTGAAAGGAGGAACTATATCCGGATTGGCGAATG
GG
[124 nt withheld, positions 1553-1676]
C
[91 nt withheld, positions 1678-1768]
A
[49 nt withheld, positions 1770-1818]
CCTTTGACGTTGGAGTCCACGTTCTTT
[37 nt withheld, positions 1846-1882]
ACCCTATCTCGGTCTATTCTTTTGATTTATAAGGGATTTTGCCGATTTCGGCCTATTGGTTAAAAAATGA
GCTGATTTAACAAAAATTTAACGCGAATTTTAACAAAATATTAACGCTTACAATTTAGGTGGCACTTTTC
GGGGAAATGTGCGCGGAACCCCTATTTGTTTATTTTTCTAAATACATTCAAATATGTATCCGCTCATGAA
TTAATTCTTAGAAAAACTCATCGAGCATCAAATGAAACTGCAATTTATTCATATCAGGATTATCAATACC
ATATTTTTGAAAAAGCCGTTTCTGTAATGAAGGAGAAAACTCACCGAGGCAGTTCCATAGGATGGCAAGA
TCCTGGTATCGGTCTGCGATTCCGACTCGTCCAACATCAATACAACCTATTAATTTCCCCTCGTCAAAAA
TAAGGTTATCAAGTGAGAAATCACCATGAGTGACGACTGAATCCGGTGAGAATGGCAAAAGTTTATGCAT
TTCTTTCCAGACTTGTTCAACAGGCCAGCCATTACGCTCGTCATCAAAATCACTCGCATCAACCAAACCG
TTATTCATTCGTGATTGCGCCTGAGCGAGACGAAATACGCGATCGCTGTTAAAAGGACAATTACAAACAG
GAATCGAATGCAACCGGCGCAGGAACACTGCCAGCGCATCAACAATATTTTCACCTGAATCAGGATATTC
TTCTAATACCTGGAATGCTGTTTTCCCGGGGATCGCAGTGGTGAGTAACCATGCATCATCAGGAGTACGG
ATAAAATGCTTGATGGTCGGAAGAGGCATAAATTCCGTCAGCCAGTTTAGTCTGACCATCTCATCTGTAA
CATCATTGGCAACGCTACCTTTGCCATGTTTCAGAAACAACTCTGGCGCATCGGGCTTCCCATACAATCG
ATAGATTGTCGCACCTGATTGCCCGACATTATCGCGAGCCCATTTATACCCATATAAATCAGCATCCATG
TTGGAATTTAATCGCGGCCTAGAGCAAGACGTTTCCCGTTGAATATGGCTCATAACACCCCTTGTATTAC
TGTTTATGTAAGCAGACAGTTTTATTGTTCATGACCAAAATCCCTTAACGTGAGTTTTCGTTCCACTGAG
CGTCAGACCCCGTAGAAAAGATCAAAGGATCTTCTTGAGATCCTTTTTTTCTGCGCGTAATCTGCTGCTT
GCAAACAAAAAAACCACCGCTACCAGCGGTGGTTTGTTTGCCGGATCAAGAGCTACCAACTCTTTTTCCG
AAGGTAACTGGCTTCAGCAGAGCGCAGATACCAAATACTGTCCTTCTAGTGTAGCCGTAGTTAGGCCACC
ACTTCAAGAACTCTGTAGCACCGCCTACATACCTCGCTCTGCTAATCCTGTTACCAGTGGCTGCTGCCAG
TGGCGATAAGTCGTGTCTTACCGGGTTGGACTCAAGACGATAGTTACCGGATAAGGCGCAGCGGTCGGGC
TGAACGGGGGGTTCGTGCACACAGCCCAGCTTGGAGCGAACGACCTACACCGAACTGAGATACCTACAGC
GTGAGCTATGAGAAAGCGCCACGCTTCCCGAAGGGAGAAAGGCGGACAGGTATCCGGTAAGCGGCAGGGT
CGGAACAGGAGAGCGCACGAGGGAGCTTCCAGGGGGAAACGCCTGGTATCTTTATAGTCCTGTCGGGTTT
CGCCACCTCTGACTTGAGCGTCGATTTTTGTGATGCTCGTCAGGGGGGCGGAGCCTATGGAAAAACGCCA
GCAACGCGGCCTTTTTACGGTTCCTGGCCTTTTGCTGGCCTTTTGCTCACATGTTCTTTCCTGCGTTATC
CCCTGATTCTGTGGATAACCGTATTACCGCCTTTGAGTGAGCTGATACCGCTCGCCGCAGCCGAACGACC
GAGCGCAGCGAGTCAGTGAGCGAGGAAGCGGAAGAGCGCCTGATGCGGTATTTTCTCCTTACGCATCTGT
GCGGTATTTCACACCGCAATGGTGCACTCTCAGTACAATCTGCTCTGATGCCGCATAGTTAAGCCAGTAT
ACACTCCGCTATCGCTACGTGACTGGGTCATGGCTGCGCCCCGACACCCGCCAACACCCGCTGACGCGCC
CTGACGGGCTTGTCTGCTCCCGGCATCCGCTTACAGACAAGCTGTGACCGTCTCCGGGAGCTGCATGTGT
CAGAGGTTTTCACCGTCATCACCGAAACGCGCGAGGCAGCTGCGGTAAAGCTCATCAGCGTGGTCGTGAA
GCGATTCACAGATGTCTGCCTGTTCATCCGCGTCCAGCTCGTTGAGTTTCTCCAGAAGCGTTAATGTCTG
GCTTCTGATAAAGCGGGCCATGTTAAGGGCGGTTTTTTCCTGTTTGGTCACTGATGCCTCCGTGTAAGGG
GGATTTCTGTTCATGGGGGTAATGATACCGATGAAACGAGAGAGGATGCTCACGATACGGGTTACTGATG
ATGAACATGCCCGGTTACTGGAACGTTGTGAGGGTAAACAACTGGCGGTATGGATGCGGCGGGACCAGAG
AAAAATCACTCAGGGTCAATGCCAGCGCTTCGTTAATACAGATGTAGGTGTTCCACAGGGTAGCCAGCAG
CATCCTGCGATGCAGATCCGGAACATAATGGTGCAGGGCGCTGACTTCCGCGTTTCCAGACTTTACGAAA
CACGGAAACCGAAGACCATTCATGTTGTTGCTCAGGTCGCAGACGTTTTGCAGCAGCAGTCGCTTCACGT
TCGCTCGCGTATCGGTGATTCATTCTGCTAACCAGTAAGGCAACCCCGCCAGCCTAGCCGGGTCCTCAAC
GACAGGAGCACGATCATGCGCACCCGTGGGGCCGCCATGCCGGCGATAATGGCCTGCTTCTCGCCGAAAC
GTTTGGTGGCGGGACCAGTGACGAAGGCTTGAGCGAGGGCGTGCAAGATTCCGAATACCGCAAGCGACAG
GCCGATCATCGTCGCGCTCCAGCGAAAGTGGTCCTCGCCGAAAATGACCCAGAGCGCTGCCGGCACCTGT
CCTACGAGTTGCATGATAAAGAAGACAGTCATAAGTGCGGCGACGATAGTCATGCCCCGCGCCCACCGGA
AGGAGCTGACTGGGTTGAAGGCTCTCAAGGGCATCGGTCGAGATCCCGGTGCCTAATGAGTGAGCTAACT
TACATTAATTGCGTTGCGCTCACTGCCCGCTTTCCAGTCGGGAAACCTGTCGTGCCAGCTGCATTAATGA
ATCGGCCAACGCGCGGGGAGAGGCGGTTTGCGTATTGGGCGCCAGGGTGGTTTTTCTTTTCACCAGTGAG
ACGGGCAACAGCTGATTGCCCTTCACCGCCTGGCCCTGAGAGAGTTGCAGCAAGCGGTCCACGCTGGTTT
GCCCCAGCAGGCGAAAATCCTGTTTGATGGTGGTTAACGGCGGGATATAACATGAGCTGTCTTCGGTATC
GTCGTATCCCACTACCGAGATATCCGCACCAACGCGCAGCCCGGACTCGGTAATGGCGCGCATTGCGCCC
AGCGCCATCTGATCGTTGGCAACCAGCATCGCAGTGGGAACGATGCCCTCATTCAGCATTTGCATGGTTT
GTTGAAAACCGGACATGGCACTCCAGTCGCCTTCCCGTTCCGCTATCGGCTGAATTTGATTGCGAGTGAG
ATATTTATGCCAGCCAGCCAGACGCAGACGCGCCGAGACAGAACTTAATGGGCCCGCTAACAGCGCGATT
TGCTGGTGACCCAATGCGACCAGATGCTCCACGCCCAGTCGCGTACCGTCTTCATGGGAGAAAATAATAC
TGTTGATGGGTGTCTGGTCAGAGACATCAAGAAATAACGCCGGAACATTAGTGCAGGCAGCTTCCACAGC
AATGGCATCCTGGTCATCCAGCGGATAGTTAATGATCAGCCCACTGACGCGTTGCGCGAGAAGATTGTGC
ACCGCCGCTTTACAGGCTTCGACGCCGCTTCGTTCTACCATCGACACCACCACGCTGGCACCCAGTTGAT
CGGCGCGAGATTTAATCGCCGCGACAATTTGCGACGGCGCGTGCAGGGCCAGACTGGAGGTGGCAACGCC
AATCAGCAACGACTGTTTGCCCGCCAGTTGTTGTGCCACGCGGTTGGGAATGTAATTCAGCTCCGCCATC
GCCGCTTCCACTTTTTCCCGCGTTTTCGCAGAAACGTGGCTGGCCTGGTTCACCACGCGGGAAACGGTCT
GATAAGAGACACCGGCATACTCTGCGACATCGTATAACGTTACTGGTTTCACATTCACCACCCTGAATTG
ACTCTCTTCCGGGCGCTATCATGCCATACCGCGAAAGGTTTTGCGCCATTCGATGGTGTCCGGGATCTCG
ACGCTCTCCCTTATGCGACTCCTGCATTAGGAAGCAGCCCAGTAGTAGGTTGAGGCCGTTGAGCACCGCC
GCCGCAAGGAATGGTGCATGCAAGGAGATGGCGCCCAACAGTCCCCCGGCCACGGGGCCTGCCACCATAC
CCACGCCGAAACAAGCGCTCATGAGCCCGAAGTGGCGAGCCCGATCTTCCCCATCGGTGATGTCGGCGAT
ATAGGCGCCAGCAACCGCACCTGTGGCGCCGGTGATGCCGGCCACGATGCGTCCGGCGTAGAGGATCGA
Features (pLannotate 1.2.2; 20 found; start..end, strand, type, name):
     20..38      +  promoter       T7 promoter: promoter for bacteriophage T7 RNA polymerase
     39..63      +  protein_bind   lac operator: The lac repressor binds to the lac operator to inhibit transcription in E. coli. This inhibition can be relieved by adding lactose or isopropyl-β-D-thiogalactopyranoside (IPTG). lac repressor encoded by lacI
     78..100     +  RBS            RBS: efficient ribosome binding site from bacteriophage T7 gene 10 (Olins and Rangwala, 1989)
    138..422     +  CDS            SUMO1 (fragment): SUMO1_HUMAN - Also known as SMT3C, SMT3H3, UBL1. Experimental evidence at protein level: Swiss-Prot protein existence level 1. Ubiquitin-like protein that can be covalently attached to proteins as a monomer or a lysine-linked polymer. Covalent attachment via an isopeptide bond to its substrates requires prior activation by the E1 complex SAE1-SAE2 and linkage to the E2 enzyme UBE2I, and can be promoted by E3 ligases such as PIAS1-4, RANBP2 or CBX4. This post- translational modification on lysine residues of proteins plays a crucial role in a number of cellular processes such as nuclear transpo
    423..1340    +  CDS            R1A_MERS1 (fragment) (sequence withheld): Experimental evidence at protein level: Swiss-Prot protein existence level 1. [Non-structural protein 10]: Plays a pivotal role in viral transcription by stimulating both nsp14 3'-5' exoribonuclease and nsp16 2'-O-methyltransferase activities. Therefore plays an essential role in viral mRNAs cap methylation. From Middle East respiratory syndrome-related coronavirus (isolate United Kingdom/H123990006/2012) (MERS-CoV) (Betacoronavirus England 1).
   1385..1402    +  CDS            9xHis (fragment): 9xHis affinity tag
   1412..1461    +  CDS            SET1 (fragment): solubility-enhancement tag derived from T7 phage gene 10B
   1469..1516    +  terminator     T7 terminator: transcription terminator for bacteriophage T7 RNA polymerase
   1553..1981    +  rep_origin     f1 ori (sequence partly withheld): f1 bacteriophage origin of replication; arrow indicates direction of (+) strand synthesis
   2034..2091    +  promoter       AmpR promoter (fragment): bla
   2100..2915    -  CDS            KanR: aminoglycoside phosphotransferase; aph(3')-Ia; confers resistance to kanamycin in bacteria or G418 (Geneticin®) in eukaryotes
   3037..3625    +  rep_origin     ori: high-copy-number ColE1/pMB1/pBR322/pUC origin of replication
   3811..3950    -  misc_feature   bom: basis of mobility region from pBR322
   4052..4243    -  CDS            rop: Rop protein, which maintains plasmids at low copy number; rop
   4260..4640    +  CDS            YPB1_ECOLX: Protein predicted: Swiss-Prot protein existence level 4. From Escherichia coli.
   4712..5003    -  CDS            TcR (fragment): tetracycline efflux protein; tet; confers resistance to tetracycline
   5018..5039    -  protein_bind   CAP binding site: CAP binding activates transcription in the presence of cAMP. E. coli catabolite activator protein
   5052..6134    -  CDS            lacI: lac repressor; lacI; The lac repressor binds to the lac operator to inhibit transcription in E. coli. This inhibition can be relieved by adding lactose or isopropyl-β-D-thiogalactopyranoside (IPTG).
   6135..6212    -  promoter       lacI promoter: lacI
   6220..6499    -  CDS            TcR (fragment): tetracycline efflux protein; tet; confers resistance to tetracycline
