[The description below was written by a language model from this plasmid's Addgene catalogue record and pLannotate feature annotations shown in this document.]
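Description:
MERS-CoV Mpro strain HCoV-EMC 3CL protease domain is a bacterial expression plasmid built on the pNIC-6HIS-SUMO-GG backbone, a pET-style vector of about 6.5 kb. The insert was introduced by Golden Gate cloning. The plasmid is selected with kanamycin through an aph(3')-Ia KanR gene and replicates from a ColE1/pMB1-type origin. The catalogue lists it as high copy, although the feature table also shows the pBR322 bom region and a rop gene, which normally moderates copy number. An f1 origin is present, along with short tetracycline-resistance fragments that appear to be non-functional backbone remnants.

The expression cassette consists of a T7 promoter followed by a lac operator and the T7 gene 10 ribosome binding site, with a T7 terminator downstream. A lacI gene on the plasmid supplies the repressor, so transcription depends on T7 RNA polymerase in the host and can be induced with IPTG. The open reading frame encodes an N-terminal His-SUMO tag (the SUMO portion is annotated as a human SUMO1 fragment) fused directly to a 918 bp fragment of the MERS-CoV replicase polyprotein 1a, which corresponds to the main (3C-like) protease domain. The catalogue insert size of 1239 bp roughly matches the tag and protease together. The generic polyprotein annotation text mentions nsp10, but this reflects the database entry rather than the cloned region. SUMO fusions generally aid solubility and allow the tag to be removed by a SUMO protease, though the record does not describe a cleavage scheme. A His-tag fragment and a T7 gene 10B-derived fragment are annotated downstream of the insert, and the record does not show whether they are translated. The stated purpose is production of recombinant MERS-CoV Mpro for biochemical assays.
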