Addgene plasmid #228646: MERS-CoV Mpro strain HCoV-EMC 3CL protease domain
Purpose: Bacterial expression of the MERS-CoV Mpro domain for biochemical assay.
Depositing lab: ASAP Discovery & Frank von Delft. Depositing organization: University of Oxford.
Backbone
  Vector backbone: pNIC-6HIS-SUMO-GG
  Backbone manufacturer: Centre for Medicines Discovery
  Vector type: Bacterial Expression
Growth in bacteria
  Bacterial resistance: Kanamycin, 50 μg/mL
  Growth temperature: 37°C
  Growth strain: DH5alpha
  Copy number: High Copy
Gene/Insert
  Gene/Insert name: MERS-Cov Mpro domain
  Species: MERS-CoV
  Insert size (bp): 1239
  Tag / fusion protein: His-SUMO (N terminal on insert)
  Cloning method: Golden Gate
Terms and licenses: Academic/Nonprofit Terms; Industry Terms: Not Available to Industry
How to cite: MERS-CoV Mpro strain HCoV-EMC 3CL protease domain was a gift from ASAP Discovery & Frank von Delft (Addgene plasmid # 228646 ; http://n2t.net/addgene:228646 ; RRID:Addgene_228646)
