>Addgene plasmid #228646 | MERS-CoV Mpro strain HCoV-EMC 3CL protease domain | depositor partial sequence | sequence record 449307 | Coding region for expression
ATGCACCACCATCATCACCATGGCTCAGGAGATCAGGAAGCGAAACCTTCGACCGAGGACCTGGGCGACA
AGAAAGAAGGGGAGTATATTAAGTTAAAGGTGATCGGCCAGGACTCAAGCGAGATCCACTTCAAAGTCAA
AATGACCACGCACCTCAAGAAGTTGAAGGAGAGTTACTGTCAACGGCAAGGGGTTCCTATGAACTCGCTT
CGCTTCCTGTTCGAGGGCCAGCGAATTGCGGACAACCACACACCTAAGGAACTTGGTATGGAAGAGGAAG
ACGTCATTGAGGTGTACCAGGAGCAGACAGGCGGC
[918 nt withheld, positions 316-1233]
TAATGA
